Addgene plasmid #81529: pDONR223_RASA1_p.R913Q
Purpose: Gateway Donor vector containing RASA1 , part of the Target Accelerator Plasmid Collection.
Depositing lab: Jesse Boehm & William Hahn & David Root. Depositing organization: Broad Institute. Publication: Systematic Functional Interrogation of Rare Cancer Variants Identifies Oncogenic Alleles. Kim E, Ilic N, Shrestha Y, Zou L, Kamburov A, Zhu C, Yang X, Lubonja R, Tran N, Nguyen C, Lawrence MS, Piccioni F, Bagul M, Doench JG, Chouinard CR, Wu X, Hogstrom L, Natoli T, Tamayo P, Horn H, Corsello SM, Lage K, Root DE, Subramanian A, Golub TR, Getz G, Boehm JS, Hahn WC. Cancer Discov. 2016 Jul;6(7):714-26. doi: 10.1158/2159-8290.CD-16-0160. Epub 2016 May 4. PubMed 27147599.
Backbone
  Vector backbone: pDONR223
  Backbone manufacturer: Invitrogen
  Backbone size w/o insert (bp): 2790
  Vector type: Gateway Entry vector
Growth in bacteria
  Bacterial resistance: Spectinomycin, 50 μg/mL
  Growth temperature: 37°C
  Growth strain: DH5alpha
  Copy number: High Copy
Gene/Insert
  Gene/Insert name: RASA1 (alt name: NM_002890.2)
  Species: H. sapiens (human)
  Mutation: R913Q
  Entrez Gene: RASA1 (a.k.a. CM-AVM, CMAVM, CMAVM1, GAP, PKWS, RASA, RASGAP, p120, p120GAP, p120RASGAP)
  Promoter: None
  Cloning method: Gateway Cloning
  Sequencing primers: 5′ M13pUC-fwd; 3′ M13-Rev
Terms and licenses: Academic/Nonprofit Terms; Industry Terms: Not Available to Industry
Depositor comments: Closed state: stop codon immediately follows insert
How to cite: pDONR223_RASA1_p.R913Q was a gift from Jesse Boehm & William Hahn & David Root (Addgene plasmid # 81529 ; http://n2t.net/addgene:81529 ; RRID:Addgene_81529)
