[The description below was written by a language model from this plasmid's Addgene catalogue record and pLannotate feature annotations shown in this document.]
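Description:
pDONR223_RASA1_p.R913Q is a Gateway entry clone built on the Invitrogen pDONR223 backbone. It carries the human RASA1 open reading frame (reference transcript NM_002890.2) with an arginine-to-glutamine substitution at residue 913. The sequenced plasmid is about 5.9 kb. It replicates in E. coli from a high-copy ColE1/pUC-type origin and is selected with spectinomycin through the aadA (SmR) aminoglycoside adenylyltransferase gene. Upstream of aadA, the annotation finds fragments of a class 1 integron Pc promoter and of a gentamicin resistance gene. Short lacI and lacZα fragments are also annotated, and rrnB T1 and T2 terminators lie upstream of the cloning site, where they help insulate the insert from read-through transcription.

The RASA1 coding sequence spans roughly 3.1 kb and is flanked by two attL-type Gateway recombination sites. The automated annotation labels both of them attL3. These sites allow the ORF to be moved into attR-containing destination vectors by an LR Clonase reaction. RASA1 encodes p120 RasGAP, a negative regulator of Ras signalling that stimulates the GTPase activity of normal but not oncogenic Ras.

The record lists no promoter for the insert, so the plasmid is a shuttle and archive clone, not an expression construct. A T7 promoter sits outside the downstream att site, facing back toward the insert on the opposite strand. The clone is in the "closed" configuration, with a stop codon directly after the ORF, so C-terminal tags supplied by a destination vector will not be fused to the protein. It belongs to the Target Accelerator Plasmid Collection, which was assembled for systematic functional testing of rare cancer-associated variants.
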