Features (pLannotate 1.2.2; 12 found; start..end, strand, type, name):
    121..213     +  CDS            lacI (fragment): lac repressor; lacI; The lac repressor binds to the lac operator to inhibit transcription in E. coli. This inhibition can be relieved by adding lactose or isopropyl-β-D-thiogalactopyranoside (IPTG).
    268..295     -  terminator     rrnB T2 terminator: transcription terminator T2 from the E. coli rrnB gene
    427..470     +  terminator     rrnB T1 terminator: Escherichia coli rrnB; transcription terminator T1 from the E. coli rrnB gene
    517..553     -  CDS            lacZα (fragment): LacZα fragment of β-galactosidase; lacZ fragment
    570..665     +  protein_bind   attL3: mutant version of attL; recombination site for the Gateway® LR reaction LR Clonase™
    671..3811    +  CDS            RASA1: RASA1_HUMAN - Also known as GAP, RASA. Experimental evidence at protein level: Swiss-Prot protein existence level 1. Inhibitory regulator of the Ras-cyclic AMP pathway. Stimulates the GTPase of normal but not oncogenic Ras p21; this stimulation may be further increased in the presence of NCK1. From Homo sapiens (Human).
   3819..3914    -  protein_bind   attL3: mutant version of attL; recombination site for the Gateway® LR reaction LR Clonase™
   3933..3951    -  promoter       T7 promoter: promoter for bacteriophage T7 RNA polymerase
   4141..4164    +  promoter       Pc promoter (fragment): intI1 (promoter lies within the coding sequence); class 1 integron promoter
   4340..4396    +  CDS            GmR (fragment): gentamycin acetyltransferase; aacC1; confers resistance to gentamycin
   4403..5194    +  CDS            SmR: aminoglycoside adenylyltransferase (Murphy, 1985); aadA; confers resistance to spectinomycin and streptomycin
   5287..5875    +  rep_origin     ori: high-copy-number ColE1/pMB1/pBR322/pUC origin of replication
>Addgene plasmid #81529 | pDONR223_RASA1_p.R913Q | addgene full sequence | sequence record 168691 | Addgene NGS Result
CTTTCCTGCGTTATCCCCTGATTCTGTGGATAACCGTATTACCGCCTTTGAGTGAGCTGATACCGCTCGC
CGCAGCCGAACGACCGAGCGCAGCGAGTCAGTGAGCGAGGAAGCGGAAGAGCGCCCAATACGCAAACCGC
CTCTCCCCGCGCGTTGGCCGATTCATTAATGCAGCTGGCACGACAGGTTTCCCGACTGGAAAGCGGGCAG
TGAGCGCAACGCAATTAATACGCGTACCGCTAGCCAGGAAGAGTTTGTAGAAACGCAAAAAGGCCATCCG
TCAGGATGGCCTTCTGCTTAGTTTGATGCCTGGCAGTTTATGGCGGGCGTCCTGCCCGCCACCCTCCGGG
CCGTTGCTTCACAACGTTCAAATCCGCTCCCGGCGGATTTGTCCTACTCAGGAGAGCGTTCACCGACAAA
CAACAGATAAAACGAAAGGCCCAGTCTTCCGACTGAGCCTTTCGTTTTATTTGATGCCTGGCAGTTCCCT
ACTCTCGCGTTAACGCTAGCATGGATGTTTTCCCAGTCACGACGTTGTAAAACGACGGCCAGTCTTAAGC
TCGGGCCCCAAATAATGATTTTATTTTGACTGATAGTGACCTGTTCGTTGCAACAAATTGATGAGCAATG
CTTTTTTATAATGCCAACTTTGTACAAAAAAGTTGGCACCATGATGGCGGCCGAGGCCGGCAGTGAGGAG
GGCGGCCCGGTAACAGCCGGAGCTGGAGGAGGCGGCGCGGCAGCGGGCTCCAGTGCCTATCCCGCAGTGT
GTCGGGTGAAGATACCCGCGGCCCTGCCTGTGGCAGCCGCCCCCTATCCTGGGCTGGTGGAGACCGGAGT
GGCTGGAACTCTGGGTGGCGGAGCCGCTTTGGGGTCAGAGTTCCTAGGAGCCGGGTCTGTGGCAGGGGCA
CTGGGGGGAGCTGGACTGACAGGGGGAGGTACTGCTGCTGGCGTAGCTGGTGCTGCTGCTGGCGTGGCCG
GTGCTGCTGTTGCTGGACCTAGTGGAGACATGGCTCTCACCAAACTGCCCACTTCGTTGCTTGCTGAGAC
TCTCGGGCCAGGCGGCGGTTTTCCCCCTCTGCCCCCTCCCCCTTACCTGCCCCCTTTGGGGGCGGGCCTC
GGGACAGTGGACGAAGGTGACTCTCTGGATGGACCAGAATACGAGGAGGAAGAGGTGGCCATACCGTTGA
CCGCTCCTCCAACTAACCAGTGGTATCACGGAAAACTTGACAGAACGATAGCAGAAGAACGCCTCAGGCA
GGCAGGGAAGTCTGGCAGTTATCTTATAAGAGAGAGTGATCGGAGGCCAGGGTCCTTTGTACTTTCATTT
CTTAGCCAGATGAATGTTGTCAACCATTTTAGGATTATTGCTATGTGTGGAGATTACTACATTGGTGGAA
GACGTTTTTCTTCACTGTCAGACCTAATAGGTTATTACAGTCATGTTTCTTGTTTGCTTAAAGGAGAAAA
ATTACTTTACCCAGTTGCACCACCAGAGCCAGTAGAAGATAGAAGGCGTGTACGAGCTATTCTACCTTAC
ACAAAAGTACCAGACACTGATGAAATAAGTTTCTTAAAAGGAGATATGTTCATTGTTCATAATGAATTAG
AAGATGGATGGATGTGGGTTACAAATTTAAGAACAGATGAACAAGGCCTTATTGTTGAAGACCTAGTAGA
AGAGGTGGGCCGGGAAGAAGATCCACATGAAGGAAAAATATGGTTCCATGGGAAGATTTCCAAACAGGAA
GCTTATAATTTACTAATGACAGTTGGTCAAGTCTGCAGTTTTCTTGTGAGGCCCTCAGATAATACTCCTG
GCGATTATTCACTTTATTTCCGGACCAATGAAAATATTCAGCGATTTAAAATATGTCCAACGCCAAACAA
TCAGTTTATGATGGGAGGCCGGTATTATAACAGCATTGGGGACATCATAGATCACTATCGAAAAGAACAG
ATTGTTGAAGGATATTATCTTAAGGAACCTGTACCAATGCAGGATCAAGAACAAGTACTCAATGACACAG
TGGATGGCAAGGAAATCTATAATACCATCCGTCGTAAAACAAAGGATGCCTTTTATAAAAACATTGTTAA
GAAAGGTTATCTTCTGAAAAAGGGCAAAGGAAAACGTTGGAAAAATTTATATTTTATCTTAGAGGGTAGT
GATGCCCAACTTATTTATTTTGAAAGCGAAAAACGAGCTACCAAACCAAAAGGATTAATAGATCTCAGTG
TATGTTCTGTCTATGTCGTTCATGATAGTCTCTTTGGCAGGCCAAACTGTTTTCAGATAGTAGTTCAGCA
CTTTAGTGAAGAACATTACATCTTTTACTTTGCAGGAGAAACTCCAGAACAAGCAGAGGATTGGATGAAA
GGTCTGCAGGCATTTTGCAATTTACGGAAAAGTAGTCCAGGGACATCCAATAAACGCCTTCGTCAGGTCA
GCAGCCTTGTTTTACATATTGAAGAAGCCCATAAACTCCCAGTAAAACATTTTACTAATCCATATTGTAA
CATCTACCTGAATAGTGTCCAAGTAGCAAAAACTCATGCAAGGGAAGGGCAAAACCCAGTATGGTCAGAA
GAGTTTGTCTTTGATGATCTTCCTCCTGACATCAATAGATTTGAAATAACTCTTAGTAATAAAACAAAGA
AAAGCAAAGATCCTGATATCTTATTTATGCGCTGCCAGTTGAGCCGATTACAGAAAGGGCATGCCACAGA
TGAATGGTTTCTGCTCAGCTCCCATATACCATTAAAAGGTATTGAACCAGGGTCCCTGCGTGTTCGAGCA
CGATACTCTATGGAAAAAATCATGCCAGAAGAAGAGTACAGTGAATTTAAAGAGCTTATACTGCAAAAGG
AACTTCATGTAGTCTATGCTTTATCACATGTATGTGGACAAGACCGAACACTACTGGCCAGCATCCTACT
GAGGATTTTTCTTCACGAAAAGCTTGAATCGTTGTTGTTATGCACACTAAATGACAGAGAAATAAGCATG
GAAGATGAAGCCACTACCCTATTTCGAGCCACAACACTTGCAAGCACCTTGATGGAGCAGTATATGAAAG
CCACTGCTACACAGTTTGTTCATCATGCTTTGAAAGACTCTATTTTAAAGATAATGGAAAGCAAGCAGTC
TTGTGAGTTAAGTCCATCAAAGTTAGAAAAAAATGAAGATGTGAACACTAATTTAACACACCTATTGAAC
ATACTTTCAGAGCTTGTGGAGAAAATATTCATGGCTTCAGAAATACTTCCACCGACATTGAGATATATTT
ATGGGTGTTTACAGAAATCTGTTCAGCATAAGTGGCCTACAAATACCACCATGAGAACAAGAGTTGTTAG
TGGTTTTGTTTTTCTTCGACTCATCTGTCCTGCCATCCTGAATCCACAGATGTTCAATATCATCTCAGAT
TCTCCATCTCCTATTGCTGCAAGAACACTGATATTAGTGGCTAAATCTGTGCAGAACTTAGCAAATCTTG
TGGAATTTGGAGCTAAGGAGCCCTACATGGAAGGTGTCAATCCATTCATCAAAAGCAACAAACATCGTAT
GATCATGTTTTTAGATGAACTTGGGAATGTACCTGAACTTCCGGACACTACAGAGCATTCTAGAACGGAC
CTGTCCCGTGATTTAGCAGCATTGCATGAGATTTGCGTGGCTCATTCAGATGAACTTCGAACGCTCAGTA
ATGAGCGTGGTGCACAGCAGCACGTATTGAAAAAGCTTCTGGCTATAACAGAACTGCTTCAACAAAAACA
AAACCAGTATACAAAAACCAATGATGTCAGGTGATTGCCAACTTTCTTGTACAAAGTTGGCATTATAAGA
AAGCATTGCTTATCAATTTGTTGCAACGAACAGGTCACTATCAGTCAAAATAAAATCATTATTTGCCATC
CAGCTGATATCCCCTATAGTGAGTCGTATTACATGGTCATAGCTGTTTCCTGGCAGCTCTGGCCCGTGTC
TCAAAATCTCTGATGTTACATTGCACAAGATAAAAATATATCATCATGCCTCCTCTAGACCAGCCAGGAC
AGAAATGCCTCGACTTCGCTGCTACCCAAGGTTGCCGGGTGACGCACACCGTGGAAACGGATGAAGGCAC
GAACCCAGTGGACATAAGCCTGTTCGGTTCGTAAGCTGTAATGCAAGTAGCGTATGCGCTCACGCAACTG
GTCCAGAACCTTGACCGAACGCAGCGGTGGTAACGGCGCAGTGGCGGTTTTCATGGCTTGTTATGACTGT
TTTTTTGGGGTACAGTCTATGCCTCGGGCATCCAAGCAGCAAGCGCGTTACGCCGTGGGTCGATGTTTGA
TGTTATGGAGCAGCAACGATGTTACGCAGCAGGGCAGTCGCCCTAAAACAAAGTTAAACATTATGAGGGA
AGCGGTGATCGCCGAAGTATCGACTCAACTATCAGAGGTAGTTGGCGTCATCGAGCGCCATCTCGAACCG
ACGTTGCTGGCCGTACATTTGTACGGCTCCGCAGTGGATGGCGGCCTGAAGCCACACAGTGATATTGATT
TGCTGGTTACGGTGACCGTAAGGCTTGATGAAACAACGCGGCGAGCTTTGATCAACGACCTTTTGGAAAC
TTCGGCTTCCCCTGGAGAGAGCGAGATTCTCCGCGCTGTAGAAGTCACCATTGTTGTGCACGACGACATC
ATTCCGTGGCGTTATCCAGCTAAGCGCGAACTGCAATTTGGAGAATGGCAGCGCAATGACATTCTTGCAG
GTATCTTCGAGCCAGCCACGATCGACATTGATCTGGCTATCTTGCTGACAAAAGCAAGAGAACATAGCGT
TGCCTTGGTAGGTCCAGCGGCGGAGGAACTCTTTGATCCGGTTCCTGAACAGGATCTATTTGAGGCGCTA
AATGAAACCTTAACGCTATGGAACTCGCCGCCCGACTGGGCTGGCGATGAGCGAAATGTAGTGCTTACGT
TGTCCCGCATTTGGTACAGCGCAGTAACCGGCAAAATCGCGCCGAAGGATGTCGCTGCCGACTGGGCAAT
GGAGCGCCTGCCGGCCCAGTATCAGCCCGTCATACTTGAAGCTAGACAGGCTTATCTTGGACAAGAAGAA
GATCGCTTGGCCTCGCGCGCAGATCAGTTGGAAGAATTTGTCCACTACGTGAAAGGCGAGATCACCAAGG
TAGTCGGCAAATAACCCTCGAGCCACCCATGACCAAAATCCCTTAACGTGAGTTACGCGTCGTTCCACTG
AGCGTCAGACCCCGTAGAAAAGATCAAAGGATCTTCTTGAGATCCTTTTTTTCTGCGCGTAATCTGCTGC
TTGCAAACAAAAAAACCACCGCTACCAGCGGTGGTTTGTTTGCCGGATCAAGAGCTACCAACTCTTTTTC
CGAAGGTAACTGGCTTCAGCAGAGCGCAGATACCAAATACTGTTCTTCTAGTGTAGCCGTAGTTAGGCCA
CCACTTCAAGAACTCTGTAGCACCGCCTACATACCTCGCTCTGCTAATCCTGTTACCAGTGGCTGCTGCC
AGTGGCGATAAGTCGTGTCTTACCGGGTTGGACTCAAGACGATAGTTACCGGATAAGGCGCAGCGGTCGG
GCTGAACGGGGGGTTCGTGCACACAGCCCAGCTTGGAGCGAACGACCTACACCGAACTGAGATACCTACA
GCGTGAGCTATGAGAAAGCGCCACGCTTCCCGAAGGGAGAAAGGCGGACAGGTATCCGGTAAGCGGCAGG
GTCGGAACAGGAGAGCGCACGAGGGAGCTTCCAGGGGGAAACGCCTGGTATCTTTATAGTCCTGTCGGGT
TTCGCCACCTCTGACTTGAGCGTCGATTTTTGTGATGCTCGTCAGGGGGGCGGAGCCTATGGAAAAACGC
CAGCAACGCGGCCTTTTTACGGTTCCTGGCCTTTTGCTGGCCTTTTGCTCACATGTT
