>Addgene plasmid #81529 | pDONR223_RASA1_p.R913Q | depositor partial sequence | sequence record 154848 | Insert sequence
ATGATGGCGGCCGAGGCCGGCAGTGAGGAGGGCGGCCCGGTAACAGCCGGAGCTGGAGGAGGCGGCGCGG
CAGCGGGCTCCAGTGCCTATCCCGCAGTGTGTCGGGTGAAGATACCCGCGGCCCTGCCTGTGGCAGCCGC
CCCCTATCCTGGGCTGGTGGAGACCGGAGTGGCTGGAACTCTGGGTGGCGGAGCCGCTTTGGGGTCAGAG
TTCCTAGGAGCCGGGTCTGTGGCAGGGGCACTGGGGGGAGCTGGACTGACAGGGGGAGGTACTGCTGCTG
GCGTAGCTGGTGCTGCTGCTGGCGTGGCCGGTGCTGCTGTTGCTGGACCTAGTGGAGACATGGCTCTCAC
CAAACTGCCCACTTCGTTGCTTGCTGAGACTCTCGGGCCAGGCGGCGGTTTTCCCCCTCTGCCCCCTCCC
CCTTACCTGCCCCCTTTGGGGGCGGGCCTCGGGACAGTGGACGAAGGTGACTCTCTGGATGGACCAGAAT
ACGAGGAGGAAGAGGTGGCCATACCGTTGACCGCTCCTCCAACTAACCAGTGGTATCACGGAAAACTTGA
CAGAACGATAGCAGAAGAACGCCTCAGGCAGGCAGGGAAGTCTGGCAGTTATCTTATAAGAGAGAGTGAT
CGGAGGCCAGGGTCCTTTGTACTTTCATTTCTTAGCCAGATGAATGTTGTCAACCATTTTAGGATTATTG
CTATGTGTGGAGATTACTACATTGGTGGAAGACGTTTTTCTTCACTGTCAGACCTAATAGGTTATTACAG
TCATGTTTCTTGTTTGCTTAAAGGAGAAAAATTACTTTACCCAGTTGCACCACCAGAGCCAGTAGAAGAT
AGAAGGCGTGTACGAGCTATTCTACCTTACACAAAAGTACCAGACACTGATGAAATAAGTTTCTTAAAAG
GAGATATGTTCATTGTTCATAATGAATTAGAAGATGGATGGATGTGGGTTACAAATTTAAGAACAGATGA
ACAAGGCCTTATTGTTGAAGACCTAGTAGAAGAGGTGGGCCGGGAAGAAGATCCACATGAAGGAAAAATA
TGGTTCCATGGGAAGATTTCCAAACAGGAAGCTTATAATTTACTAATGACAGTTGGTCAAGTCTGCAGTT
TTCTTGTGAGGCCCTCAGATAATACTCCTGGCGATTATTCACTTTATTTCCGGACCAATGAAAATATTCA
GCGATTTAAAATATGTCCAACGCCAAACAATCAGTTTATGATGGGAGGCCGGTATTATAACAGCATTGGG
GACATCATAGATCACTATCGAAAAGAACAGATTGTTGAAGGATATTATCTTAAGGAACCTGTACCAATGC
AGGATCAAGAACAAGTACTCAATGACACAGTGGATGGCAAGGAAATCTATAATACCATCCGTCGTAAAAC
AAAGGATGCCTTTTATAAAAACATTGTTAAGAAAGGTTATCTTCTGAAAAAGGGCAAAGGAAAACGTTGG
AAAAATTTATATTTTATCTTAGAGGGTAGTGATGCCCAACTTATTTATTTTGAAAGCGAAAAACGAGCTA
CCAAACCAAAAGGATTAATAGATCTCAGTGTATGTTCTGTCTATGTCGTTCATGATAGTCTCTTTGGCAG
GCCAAACTGTTTTCAGATAGTAGTTCAGCACTTTAGTGAAGAACATTACATCTTTTACTTTGCAGGAGAA
ACTCCAGAACAAGCAGAGGATTGGATGAAAGGTCTGCAGGCATTTTGCAATTTACGGAAAAGTAGTCCAG
GGACATCCAATAAACGCCTTCGTCAGGTCAGCAGCCTTGTTTTACATATTGAAGAAGCCCATAAACTCCC
AGTAAAACATTTTACTAATCCATATTGTAACATCTACCTGAATAGTGTCCAAGTAGCAAAAACTCATGCA
AGGGAAGGGCAAAACCCAGTATGGTCAGAAGAGTTTGTCTTTGATGATCTTCCTCCTGACATCAATAGAT
TTGAAATAACTCTTAGTAATAAAACAAAGAAAAGCAAAGATCCTGATATCTTATTTATGCGCTGCCAGTT
GAGCCGATTACAGAAAGGGCATGCCACAGATGAATGGTTTCTGCTCAGCTCCCATATACCATTAAAAGGT
ATTGAACCAGGGTCCCTGCGTGTTCGAGCACGATACTCTATGGAAAAAATCATGCCAGAAGAAGAGTACA
GTGAATTTAAAGAGCTTATACTGCAAAAGGAACTTCATGTAGTCTATGCTTTATCACATGTATGTGGACA
AGACCGAACACTACTGGCCAGCATCCTACTGAGGATTTTTCTTCACGAAAAGCTTGAATCGTTGTTGTTA
TGCACACTAAATGACAGAGAAATAAGCATGGAAGATGAAGCCACTACCCTATTTCGAGCCACAACACTTG
CAAGCACCTTGATGGAGCAGTATATGAAAGCCACTGCTACACAGTTTGTTCATCATGCTTTGAAAGACTC
TATTTTAAAGATAATGGAAAGCAAGCAGTCTTGTGAGTTAAGTCCATCAAAGTTAGAAAAAAATGAAGAT
GTGAACACTAATTTAACACACCTATTGAACATACTTTCAGAGCTTGTGGAGAAAATATTCATGGCTTCAG
AAATACTTCCACCGACATTGAGATATATTTATGGGTGTTTACAGAAATCTGTTCAGCATAAGTGGCCTAC
AAATACCACCATGAGAACAAGAGTTGTTAGTGGTTTTGTTTTTCTTCGACTCATCTGTCCTGCCATCCTG
AATCCACAGATGTTCAATATCATCTCAGATTCTCCATCTCCTATTGCTGCAAGAACACTGATATTAGTGG
CTAAATCTGTGCAGAACTTAGCAAATCTTGTGGAATTTGGAGCTAAGGAGCCCTACATGGAAGGTGTCAA
TCCATTCATCAAAAGCAACAAACATCGTATGATCATGTTTTTAGATGAACTTGGGAATGTACCTGAACTT
CCGGACACTACAGAGCATTCTAGAACGGACCTGTCCCGTGATTTAGCAGCATTGCATGAGATTTGCGTGG
CTCATTCAGATGAACTTCGAACGCTCAGTAATGAGCGTGGTGCACAGCAGCACGTATTGAAAAAGCTTCT
GGCTATAACAGAACTGCTTCAACAAAAACAAAACCAGTATACAAAAACCAATGATGTCAGG
