>Addgene plasmid #81529 | pDONR223_RASA1_p.R913Q | addgene partial sequence | sequence record 156565 | M13-F20 5'-TGTAAAACGACGGCCAGT-3'
TTCGTTGCAACAAATTGATGAGCAATGCTTTTTTATAATGCCAACTTTGTACAAAAAAGTTGGCACCATG
ATGGCGGCCGAGGCCGGCAGTGAGGAGGGCGGCCCGGTAACAGCCGGAGCTGGAGGAGGCGGCGCGGCAG
CGGGCTCCAGTGCCTATCCCGCAGTGTGTCGGGTGAAGATACCCGCGGCCCTGCCTGTGGCAGCCGCCCC
CTATCCTGGGCTGGTGGAGACCGGAGTGGCTGGAACTCTGGGTGGCGGAGCCGCTTTGGGGTCAGAGTTC
CTAGGAGCCGGGTCTGTGGCAGGGGCACTGGGGGGAGCTGGACTGACAGGGGGAGGTACTGCTGCTGGCG
TAGCTGGTGCTGCTGCTGGCGTGGCCGGTGCTGCTGTTGCTGGACCTAGTGGAGACATGGCTCTCACCAA
ACTGCCCACTTCGTTGCTTGCTGAGACTCTCGGGCCAGGCGGCGGTTTTCCCCCTCTGCCCCCTCCCCCT
TACCTGCCCCCTTTGGGGGCGGGCCTCGGGACAGTGGACGAAGGTGACTCTCTGGATGGACCAGAATACG
AGGAGGAAGAGGTGGCCATACCGTTGACCGCTCCTCCAACTAACCAGTGGTATCACGGAAAACTTGACAG
AACGATAGCAGAAGAACGCCTCAGGCAGGCAGGGAAGTCTGGCAGTTATCTTATAAGAGAGAGTGATCGG
AGGCCAGGGTCCTTTGTACTTTCATTTCTTAGCCAGATGAATGTTGTCAACCATTTTAGGATTATTGCTA
TGTGTGGAGATTACTACATTGGTGGAAGACGTTTTTCTTCACTGTCAGACCTAATAGGTTATTACAGTCA
TGTTTCTTGTTTGCTTAAAGGAGAAAAATTACTTTACCCAGTTGCACCACCAGAGCCAGTAGAAGATAGA
AGGCGTGTACGAGCTATTCTACCTTACACAAAAGTACCAGACACTGATGAAATAAGTTTCTTAAA
